Addgene plasmid #193364: mGFP-hNET
Purpose: expression of human norpinephrine transporter tagged with monomeric GFP at the N-terminus in mammalian cells
Depositing lab: Harald Sitte. Depositing organization: Medical University of Vienna. Publication: Phosphatidylinositol 4,5-bisphosphate (PIP2) facilitates norepinephrine transporter dimerization and modulates substrate efflux. Luethi D, Maier J, Rudin D, Szollosi D, Angenoorth TJF, Stankovic S, Schittmayer M, Burger I, Yang JW, Jaentsch K, Holy M, Das AK, Brameshuber M, Camacho-Hernandez GA, Casiraghi A, Newman AH, Kudlacek O, Birner-Gruenberger R, Stockner T, Schutz GJ, Sitte HH. Commun Biol. 2022 Nov 17;5(1):1259. doi: 10.1038/s42003-022-04210-1. PubMed 36396757.
Backbone
  Vector backbone: pEGFP-C1
  Backbone manufacturer: Clontech
  Backbone size w/o insert (bp): 4700
  Total vector size (bp): 6600
  Modifications to backbone: eGFP A206K mutation resulting in mGFP
  Vector type: Mammalian Expression
  Selectable markers: Neomycin (select with G418)
Growth in bacteria
  Bacterial resistance: Kanamycin, 50 μg/mL
  Growth temperature: 37°C
  Growth strain: DH5alpha
  Copy number: High Copy
Gene/Insert
  Gene/Insert name: human Norepinephrine Transporter (alt name: NET, NAT, SLC6A2)
  Species: H. sapiens (human)
  Insert size (bp): 1850
  Entrez Gene: SLC6A2 (a.k.a. NAT1, NET, NET1, SLC6A5)
  Promoter: CMV
  Tag / fusion protein: monomeric GFP (mGFP) (N terminal on insert)
  Cloning method: Restriction Enzyme; 5′ cloning site EcoRI (not destroyed); 3′ cloning site BamHI (not destroyed)
  Sequencing primers: 5′ EGFP-C1-fw: GAAGCGCGATCACATGGTC; 3′ EGFP-C1-rv: AACCATTATAAGCTGCAATAAAC
Terms and licenses: Academic/Nonprofit Terms; Industry Terms: Not Available to Industry
How to cite: mGFP-hNET was a gift from Harald Sitte (Addgene plasmid # 193364 ; http://n2t.net/addgene:193364 ; RRID:Addgene_193364)
