[The description below was written by a language model from this plasmid's Addgene catalogue record and pLannotate feature annotations shown in this document.]
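Description:
mGFP-hNET is a mammalian expression plasmid of about 6.6 kb built on the Clontech pEGFP-C1 backbone. It produces the human norepinephrine transporter (NET, gene SLC6A2) fused at its N-terminus to monomeric GFP. The backbone's EGFP carries the A206K substitution, which suppresses the weak tendency of GFP to dimerize, so the tag itself should not drive self-association of the fusion protein. The roughly 1.85 kb transporter coding sequence was inserted between the EcoRI and BamHI sites of the multiple cloning site, downstream of and in frame with the mEGFP coding sequence through a short linker derived from the polylinker. Transcription is driven by the human cytomegalovirus immediate early enhancer and promoter and is terminated by the SV40 polyadenylation signal.

The plasmid replicates in E. coli from a high-copy ColE1/pUC-type origin and also carries an f1 phage origin. A single Tn5 aminoglycoside phosphotransferase gene (NeoR/KanR) serves both hosts. A bacterial bla-type promoter expresses it for kanamycin selection in E. coli, while the SV40 enhancer/early promoter and an HSV TK polyadenylation signal support G418 selection in mammalian cells, allowing stable lines to be derived. The short annotated fragments of SV40 large T antigen, ble and bGH poly(A) appear to be backbone remnants or partial sequence matches rather than functional parts.

The construct is intended for expressing a fluorescently labelled transporter in mammalian cells. The associated publication concerns PIP2-dependent dimerization of the norepinephrine transporter and its substrate efflux, a setting in which a strictly monomeric fluorescent tag is useful for imaging and for assessing oligomeric state.
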