Features (pLannotate 1.2.2; 16 found; start..end, strand, type, name):
     61..364     +  enhancer       CMV enhancer: human cytomegalovirus immediate early enhancer
    365..568     +  promoter       CMV promoter: human cytomegalovirus (CMV) immediate early promoter
    613..1329    +  CDS            mEGFP: mEGFP is a basic (constitutively fluorescent) green fluorescent protein published in 2002, derived from Aequorea victoria. It has moderate acid sensitivity.
   1330..1364    +  misc_feature   MCS (fragment): multiple cloning site
   1366..3216    +  CDS            SLC6A2 (sequence withheld): SC6A2_HUMAN - Also known as NAT1, NET1, SLC6A5. Experimental evidence at protein level: Swiss-Prot protein existence level 1. Amine transporter. Terminates the action of noradrenaline by its high affinity sodium-dependent reuptake into presynaptic terminals. From Homo sapiens (Human).
   3252..3269    +  misc_feature   MCS (fragment): multiple cloning site
   3281..3365    +  CDS            large T antigen (fragment): large T antigen from SV40 (simian virus 40)
   3388..3509    +  polyA_signal   SV40 poly(A) signal: SV40 polyadenylation signal
   3543..3971    -  rep_origin     f1 ori (sequence partly withheld): f1 bacteriophage origin of replication; arrow indicates direction of (+) strand synthesis
   3998..4102    +  promoter       AmpR promoter: bla
   4104..4461    +  promoter       SV40 promoter: SV40 enhancer and early promoter
   4496..5290    +  CDS            NeoR/KanR: aminoglycoside phosphotransferase from Tn5; aph(3')-II (or nptII); confers resistance to neomycin, kanamycin, and G418 (Geneticin®)
   5311..5463    +  CDS            ble (fragment): BLE_KLEPN - Experimental evidence at protein level: Swiss-Prot protein existence level 1. Binding protein with a strong affinity to the bleomycin family of antibiotics. Binds to CL990; an antimitotic-antibiotic compound. From Klebsiella pneumoniae.
   5522..5569    +  polyA_signal   HSV TK poly(A) signal: herpes simplex virus thymidine kinase polyadenylation signal (Cole and Stacy, 1985)
   5660..5676    -  polyA_signal   bGH poly(A) signal (fragment): bovine growth hormone polyadenylation signal
   5898..6486    +  rep_origin     ori: high-copy-number ColE1/pMB1/pBR322/pUC origin of replication
>Addgene plasmid #193364 | mGFP-hNET | addgene full sequence | sequence record 381453 | Addgene NGS Result
TAGTTATTAATAGTAATCAATTACGGGGTCATTAGTTCATAGCCCATATATGGAGTTCCGCGTTACATAA
CTTACGGTAAATGGCCCGCCTGGCTGACCGCCCAACGACCCCCGCCCATTGACGTCAATAATGACGTATG
TTCCCATAGTAACGCCAATAGGGACTTTCCATTGACGTCAATGGGTGGAGTATTTACGGTAAACTGCCCA
CTTGGCAGTACATCAAGTGTATCATATGCCAAGTACGCCCCCTATTGACGTCAATGACGGTAAATGGCCC
GCCTGGCATTATGCCCAGTACATGACCTTATGGGACTTTCCTACTTGGCAGTACATCTACGTATTAGTCA
TCGCTATTACCATGGTGATGCGGTTTTGGCAGTACATCAATGGGCGTGGATAGCGGTTTGACTCACGGGG
ATTTCCAAGTCTCCACCCCATTGACGTCAATGGGAGTTTGTTTTGGCACCAAAATCAACGGGACTTTCCA
AAATGTCGTAACAACTCCGCCCCATTGACGCAAATGGGCGGTAGGCGTGTACGGTGGGAGGTCTATATAA
GCAGAGCTGGTTTAGTGAACCGTCAGATCCGCTAGCGCTACCGGTCGCCACCATGGTGAGCAAGGGCGAG
GAGCTGTTCACCGGGGTGGTGCCCATCCTGGTCGAGCTGGACGGCGACGTAAACGGCCACAAGTTCAGCG
TGTCCGGCGAGGGCGAGGGCGATGCCACCTACGGCAAGCTGACCCTGAAGTTCATCTGCACCACCGGCAA
GCTGCCCGTGCCCTGGCCCACCCTCGTGACCACCCTGACCTACGGCGTGCAGTGCTTCAGCCGCTACCCC
GACCACATGAAGCAGCACGACTTCTTCAAGTCCGCCATGCCCGAAGGCTACGTCCAGGAGCGCACCATCT
TCTTCAAGGACGACGGCAACTACAAGACCCGCGCCGAGGTGAAGTTCGAGGGCGACACCCTGGTGAACCG
CATCGAGCTGAAGGGCATCGACTTCAAGGAGGACGGCAACATCCTGGGGCACAAGCTGGAGTACAACTAC
AACAGCCACAACGTCTATATCATGGCCGACAAGCAGAAGAACGGCATCAAGGTGAACTTCAAGATCCGCC
ACAACATCGAGGACGGCAGCGTGCAGCTCGCCGACCACTACCAGCAGAACACCCCCATCGGCGACGGCCC
CGTGCTGCTGCCCGACAACCACTACCTGAGCACCCAGTCCAAACTGAGCAAAGACCCCAACGAGAAGCGC
GATCACATGGTCCTGCTGGAGTTCGTGACCGCCGCCGGGATCACTCTCGGCATGGACGAGCTGTACAAGT
CCGGACTCAGATCTCGAGCTCAAGCTTCGAATTCC
[1851 nt withheld, positions 1366-3216]
TGAGCCTGCCTGGAGGAGAAGGAGGAACCTCTAGAGGGCCCGGGATCCACCGGATCTAGATAACTGATCA
TAATCAGCCATACCACATTTGTAGAGGTTTTACTTGCTTTAAAAAACCTCCCACACCTCCCCCTGAACCT
GAAACATAAAATGAATGCAATTGTTGTTGTTAACTTGTTTATTGCAGCTTATAATGGTTACAAATAAAGC
AATAGCATCACAAATTTCACAAATAAAGCATTTTTTTCACTGCATTCTAGTTGTGGTTTGTCCAAACTCA
TCAATGTATCTTAACGCGTAAATTGTAAGCGTTAATATTTTGTTAAAATTCGCGTTAAATTTTTGTTAAA
TCAGCTCATTTTTTAACCAATAGGCCGAAATCGGCAAAATCCCTTATAAATCAAAAGAATAGACCGAGAT
AGGGT
[37 nt withheld, positions 3642-3678]
AAAGAACGTGGACTCCAACGTCAAAGG
[49 nt withheld, positions 3706-3754]
T
[91 nt withheld, positions 3756-3846]
G
[124 nt withheld, positions 3848-3971]
CAGGTGGCACTTTTCGGGGAAATGTGCGCGGAACCCCTATTTGTTTATTTTTCTAAATACATTCAAATAT
GTATCCGCTCATGAGACAATAACCCTGATAAATGCTTCAATAATATTGAAAAAGGAAGAGTCCTGAGGCG
GAAAGAACCAGCTGTGGAATGTGTGTCAGTTAGGGTGTGGAAAGTCCCCAGGCTCCCCAGCAGGCAGAAG
TATGCAAAGCATGCATCTCAATTAGTCAGCAACCAGGTGTGGAAAGTCCCCAGGCTCCCCAGCAGGCAGA
AGTATGCAAAGCATGCATCTCAATTAGTCAGCAACCATAGTCCCGCCCCTAACTCCGCCCATCCCGCCCC
TAACTCCGCCCAGTTCCGCCCATTCTCCGCCCCATGGCTGACTAATTTTTTTTATTTATGCAGAGGCCGA
GGCCGCCTCGGCCTCTGAGCTATTCCAGAAGTAGTGAGGAGGCTTTTTTGGAGGCCTAGGCTTTTGCAAA
GATCGATCAAGAGACAGGATGAGGATCGTTTCGCATGATTGAACAAGATGGATTGCACGCAGGTTCTCCG
GCCGCTTGGGTGGAGAGGCTATTCGGCTATGACTGGGCACAACAGACAATCGGCTGCTCTGATGCCGCCG
TGTTCCGGCTGTCAGCGCAGGGGCGCCCGGTTCTTTTTGTCAAGACCGACCTGTCCGGTGCCCTGAATGA
ACTGCAAGACGAGGCAGCGCGGCTATCGTGGCTGGCCACGACGGGCGTTCCTTGCGCAGCTGTGCTCGAC
GTTGTCACTGAAGCGGGAAGGGACTGGCTGCTATTGGGCGAAGTGCCGGGGCAGGATCTCCTGTCATCTC
ACCTTGCTCCTGCCGAGAAAGTATCCATCATGGCTGATGCAATGCGGCGGCTGCATACGCTTGATCCGGC
TACCTGCCCATTCGACCACCAAGCGAAACATCGCATCGAGCGAGCACGTACTCGGATGGAAGCCGGTCTT
GTCGATCAGGATGATCTGGACGAAGAGCATCAGGGGCTCGCGCCAGCCGAACTGTTCGCCAGGCTCAAGG
CGAGCATGCCCGACGGCGAGGATCTCGTCGTGACCCATGGCGATGCCTGCTTGCCGAATATCATGGTGGA
AAATGGCCGCTTTTCTGGATTCATCGACTGTGGCCGGCTGGGTGTGGCGGACCGCTATCAGGACATAGCG
TTGGCTACCCGTGATATTGCTGAAGAGCTTGGCGGCGAATGGGCTGACCGCTTCCTCGTGCTTTACGGTA
TCGCCGCTCCCGATTCGCAGCGCATCGCCTTCTATCGCCTTCTTGACGAGTTCTTCTGAGCGGGACTCTG
GGGTTCGAAATGACCGACCAAGCGACGCCCAACCTGCCATCACGAGATTTCGATTCCACCGCCGCCTTCT
ATGAAAGGTTGGGCTTCGGAATCGTTTTCCGGGACGCCGGCTGGATGATCCTCCAGCGCGGGGATCTCAT
GCTGGAGTTCTTCGCCCACCCTAGGGGGAGGCTAACTGAAACACGGAAGGAGACAATACCGGAAGGAACC
CGCGCTATGACGGCAATAAAAAGACAGAATAAAACGCACGGTGTTGGGTCGTTTGTTCATAAACGCGGGG
TTCGGTCCCAGGGCTGGCACTCTGTCGATACCCCACCGAGACCCCATTGGGGCCAATACGCCCGCGTTTC
TTCCTTTTCCCCACCCCACCCCCCAAGTTCGGGTGAAGGCCCAGGGCTCGCAGCCAACGTCGGGGCGGCA
GGCCCTGCCATAGCCTCAGGTTACTCATATATACTTTAGATTGATTTAAAACTTCATTTTTAATTTAAAA
GGATCTAGGTGAAGATCCTTTTTGATAATCTCATGACCAAAATCCCTTAACGTGAGTTTTCGTTCCACTG
AGCGTCAGACCCCGTAGAAAAGATCAAAGGATCTTCTTGAGATCCTTTTTTTCTGCGCGTAATCTGCTGC
TTGCAAACAAAAAAACCACCGCTACCAGCGGTGGTTTGTTTGCCGGATCAAGAGCTACCAACTCTTTTTC
CGAAGGTAACTGGCTTCAGCAGAGCGCAGATACCAAATACTGTTCTTCTAGTGTAGCCGTAGTTAGGCCA
CCACTTCAAGAACTCTGTAGCACCGCCTACATACCTCGCTCTGCTAATCCTGTTACCAGTGGCTGCTGCC
AGTGGCGATAAGTCGTGTCTTACCGGGTTGGACTCAAGACGATAGTTACCGGATAAGGCGCAGCGGTCGG
GCTGAACGGGGGGTTCGTGCACACAGCCCAGCTTGGAGCGAACGACCTACACCGAACTGAGATACCTACA
GCGTGAGCTATGAGAAAGCGCCACGCTTCCCGAAGGGAGAAAGGCGGACAGGTATCCGGTAAGCGGCAGG
GTCGGAACAGGAGAGCGCACGAGGGAGCTTCCAGGGGGAAACGCCTGGTATCTTTATAGTCCTGTCGGGT
TTCGCCACCTCTGACTTGAGCGTCGATTTTTGTGATGCTCGTCAGGGGGGCGGAGCCTATGGAAAAACGC
CAGCAACGCGGCCTTTTTACGGTTCCTGGCCTTTTGCTGGCCTTTTGCTCACATGTTCTTTCCTGCGTTA
TCCCCTGATTCTGTGGATAACCGTATTACCGCCATGCAT
